Addgene plasmid #143592: TFORF2581
Purpose: Lentiviral vector for overexpressing transcription factor ORFs with unique 24-bp barcodes. Barcodes facilitate identification of transcription factors in pooled screens.
Depositing lab: Feng Zhang. Depositing organization: Broad Institute. Publication: A transcription factor atlas of directed differentiation. Joung J, Ma S, Tay T, Geiger-Schuller KR, Kirchgatterer PC, Verdine VK, Guo B, Arias-Garcia MA, Allen WE, Singh A, Kuksenko O, Abudayyeh OO, Gootenberg JS, Fu Z, Macrae RK, Buenrostro JD, Regev A, Zhang F. Cell. 2023 Jan 5;186(1):209-229.e26. doi: 10.1016/j.cell.2022.11.026. PubMed 36608654.
Backbone
  Vector backbone: pLX_TRC317
  Backbone manufacturer: Broad Institute Genetic Perturbation Platform
  Backbone size w/o insert (bp): 8264
  Vector type: Mammalian Expression, Lentiviral
  Selectable markers: Puromycin
Growth in bacteria
  Bacterial resistance: Ampicillin, 100 μg/mL
  Growth temperature: 37°C
  Growth strain: NEB Stable
  Copy number: High Copy
Gene/Insert
  Gene/Insert name: MEIS3
  Species: H. sapiens (human)
  Insert size (bp): 1229
  Entrez Gene: MEIS3 (a.k.a. MRG2, DKFZp547H236)
  Promoter: EF1a
  Cloning method: Unknown
  Sequencing primers: 5′ GGGTGGAGACTGAAGTTAGGCCAG; 3′ CACATAGCGTAAAAGGAGCAACATAG
Terms and licenses: Academic/Nonprofit Terms; Industry Terms: Not Available to Industry
Depositor comments: NM_001301059,ENST00000558555 . The transcription factor ORF portion of this plasmid was synthesized by Genewiz. Please test multiple small colonies in case of plasmid recombination. To make this collection available in a timely manner, a portion of this collection was not fully sequenced by Addgene. If an Addgene verified full plasmid sequence is not available, please contact us prior to placing an order to request the full sequence.
How to cite: TFORF2581 was a gift from Feng Zhang (Addgene plasmid # 143592 ; http://n2t.net/addgene:143592 ; RRID:Addgene_143592)
