[The description below was written by a language model from this plasmid's Addgene catalogue record and pLannotate feature annotations shown in this document.]
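Description:
TFORF2581 is a lentiviral mammalian expression plasmid built on the pLX_TRC317 backbone and carrying the human transcription factor MEIS3 (also known as MRG2) as a synthesized open reading frame. It belongs to a barcoded transcription factor ORF collection in which each construct carries a unique 24-bp barcode, so that the overexpressed factor can be identified by sequencing in pooled screens. The barcode is not annotated as a separate feature in the table, so its exact position is not stated. In bacteria the plasmid is maintained through a high-copy ColE1/pUC-type origin and ampicillin resistance (AmpR). An f1 origin and remnants of a lac/lacZα cloning region flanked by T3 and T7 promoters are also present. The depositor notes a risk of recombination during propagation, which is common for LTR-containing vectors.

The viral cassette has a third-generation, self-inactivating layout. An RSV promoter drives a truncated HIV-1 5' LTR, followed by the Ψ packaging signal with a partial gag sequence, the RRE for Rev-dependent nuclear export, a cPPT/CTS element, and a ΔU3 3' LTR that disables LTR promoter activity after integration. Within this unit, an SV40 early promoter/origin region expresses puromycin N-acetyltransferase for selection of transduced cells. A separate EF-1α promoter provides strong constitutive transcription of MEIS3. A WPRE downstream of the ORF enhances transcript stability and expression, and an SV40 polyadenylation signal lies beyond the 3' LTR. Short fragments annotated as U6 promoter, small t antigen and Rev are likely incidental matches or backbone remnants rather than functional parts. The construct is intended for packaging into lentivirus and stable overexpression of MEIS3, for example in pooled or arrayed directed-differentiation screens.
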