Features (pLannotate 1.2.2; 31 found; start..end, strand, type, name):
      5..231     +  promoter       RSV promoter: Rous sarcoma virus enhancer/promoter
    232..412     +  LTR            5' LTR (truncated): truncated 5' long terminal repeat (LTR) from HIV-1
    459..584     +  misc_feature   HIV-1 Ψ: packaging signal of human immunodeficiency virus type 1
    568..931     +  CDS            HIV-1 gag (fragment): gag protein from human immunodeficiency virus 1; gag
   1077..1310    +  misc_feature   RRE: The Rev response element (RRE) of HIV-1 allows for Rev-dependent mRNA export from the nucleus to the cytoplasm.
   1687..1713    +  CDS            Rev (fragment): human immunodeficiency virus 1 (HIV-1) Rev protein; rev; enhances nuclear export of unspliced and incompletely spliced viral mRNAs
   1720..1743    +  promoter       SV40 promoter (fragment): SV40 early promoter
   1744..1815    +  promoter       SV40 promoter (fragment): SV40 enhancer and early promoter
   1839..1974    +  rep_origin     SV40 ori: SV40 origin of replication
   2020..2616    +  CDS            PuroR (fragment): puromycin N-acetyltransferase; pac from Streptomyces; confers resistance to puromycin
   2665..2782    +  misc_feature   cPPT/CTS: central polypurine tract and central termination sequence of HIV-1
   2847..2913    +  CDS            small t antigen (fragment): SV40 (simian virus 40) small t antigen
   2920..4098    +  promoter       EF-1α promoter: strong constitutive promoter for human elongation factor EF-1α
   4115..5239    +  CDS            MEIS3: MEIS3_HUMAN - Also known as MRG2. Experimental evidence at protein level: Swiss-Prot protein existence level 1. Transcriptional regulator which directly modulates PDPK1 expression, thus promoting survival of pancreatic beta-cells. Also regulates expression of NDFIP1, BNIP3, and CCNG1. From Homo sapiens (Human).
   5255..5308    +  promoter       U6 promoter (fragment): RNA polymerase III promoter for human U6 snRNA
   5350..5938    +  misc_feature   WPRE: woodchuck hepatitis virus posttranscriptional regulatory element
   5989..6008    +  misc_feature   cPPT/CTS (fragment): central polypurine tract and central termination sequence of HIV-1
   6010..6243    +  LTR            3' LTR (ΔU3): self-inactivating 3' long terminal repeat (LTR) from HIV-1
   6321..6442    +  polyA_signal   SV40 poly(A) signal: SV40 polyadenylation signal
   6482..6617    +  rep_origin     SV40 ori: SV40 origin of replication
   6638..6656    -  promoter       T7 promoter: promoter for bacteriophage T7 RNA polymerase
   6664..6819    +  CDS            lacZα (fragment): LacZα fragment of β-galactosidase; lacZ fragment
   6824..7252    +  rep_origin     f1 ori (sequence partly withheld): f1 bacteriophage origin of replication; arrow indicates direction of (+) strand synthesis
   7305..7409    +  promoter       AmpR promoter: bla
   7410..8270    +  CDS            AmpR: β-lactamase; bla; confers resistance to ampicillin, carbenicillin, and related antibiotics
   8441..9029    +  rep_origin     ori: high-copy-number ColE1/pMB1/pBR322/pUC origin of replication
   9212..9304    +  CDS            lacI (fragment): lac repressor; lacI; The lac repressor binds to the lac operator to inhibit transcription in E. coli. This inhibition can be relieved by adding lactose or isopropyl-β-D-thiogalactopyranoside (IPTG).
   9317..9338    +  protein_bind   CAP binding site: CAP binding activates transcription in the presence of cAMP. E. coli catabolite activator protein
   9353..9383    +  promoter       lac promoter: promoter for the E. coli lac operon
   9391..9407    +  protein_bind   lac operator: The lac repressor binds to the lac operator to inhibit transcription in E. coli. This inhibition can be relieved by adding lactose or isopropyl-β-D-thiogalactopyranoside (IPTG). lac repressor encoded by lacI
   9452..9470    +  promoter       T3 promoter: promoter for bacteriophage T3 RNA polymerase
>Addgene plasmid #143592 | TFORF2581 | addgene full sequence | sequence record 400446 | Addgene NGS Result
TTAATGTAGTCTTATGCAATACTCTTGTAGTCTTGCAACATGGTAACGATGAGTTAGCAACATGCCTTAC
AAGGAGAGAAAAAGCACCGTGCATGCCGATTGGTGGAAGTAAGGTGGTACGATCGTGCCTTATTAGGAAG
GCAACAGACGGGTCTGACATGGATTGGACGAACCACTGAATTGCCGCATTGCAGAGATATTGTATTTAAG
TGCCTAGCTCGATACATAAACGGGTCTCTCTGGTTAGACCAGATCTGAGCCTGGGAGCTCTCTGGCTAAC
TAGGGAACCCACTGCTTAAGCCTCAATAAAGCTTGCCTTGAGTGCTTCAAGTAGTGTGTGCCCGTCTGTT
GTGTGACTCTGGTAACTAGAGATCCCTCAGACCCTTTTAGTCAGTGTGGAAAATCTCTAGCAGTGGCGCC
CGAACAGGGACTTGAAAGCGAAAGGGAAACCAGAGGAGCTCTCTCGACGCAGGACTCGGCTTGCTGAAGC
GCGCACGGCAAGAGGCGAGGGGCGGCGACTGGTGAGTACGCCAAAAATTTTGACTAGCGGAGGCTAGAAG
GAGAGAGATGGGTGCGAGAGCGTCAGTATTAAGCGGGGGAGAATTAGATCGCGATGGGAAAAAATTCGGT
TAAGGCCAGGGGGAAAGAAAAAATATAAATTAAAACATATAGTATGGGCAAGCAGGGAGCTAGAACGATT
CGCAGTTAATCCTGGCCTGTTAGAAACATCAGAAGGCTGTAGACAAATACTGGGACAGCTACAACCATCC
CTTCAGACAGGATCAGAAGAACTTAGATCATTATATAATACAGTAGCAACCCTCTATTGTGTGCATCAAA
GGATAGAGATAAAAGACACCAAGGAAGCTTTAGACAAGATAGAGGAAGAGCAAAACAAAAGTAAGACCAC
CGCACAGCAAGCGGCCGCTGATCTTCAGACCTGGAGGAGGAGATATGAGGGACAATTGGAGAAGTGAATT
ATATAAATATAAAGTAGTAAAAATTGAACCATTAGGAGTAGCACCCACCAAGGCAAAGAGAAGAGTGGTG
CAGAGAGAAAAAAGAGCAGTGGGAATAGGAGCTTTGTTCCTTGGGTTCTTGGGAGCAGCAGGAAGCACTA
TGGGCGCAGCGTCAATGACGCTGACGGTACAGGCCAGACAATTATTGTCTGGTATAGTGCAGCAGCAGAA
CAATTTGCTGAGGGCTATTGAGGCGCAACAGCATCTGTTGCAACTCACAGTCTGGGGCATCAAGCAGCTC
CAGGCAAGAATCCTGGCTGTGGAAAGATACCTAAAGGATCAACAGCTCCTGGGGATTTGGGGTTGCTCTG
GAAAACTCATTTGCACCACTGCTGTGCCTTGGAATGCTAGTTGGAGTAATAAATCTCTGGAACAGATTTG
GAATCACACGACCTGGATGGAGTGGGACAGAGAAATTAACAATTACACAAGCTTAATACACTCCTTAATT
GAAGAATCGCAAAACCAGCAAGAAAAGAATGAACAAGAATTATTGGAATTAGATAAATGGGCAAGTTTGT
GGAATTGGTTTAACATAACAAATTGGCTGTGGTATATAAAATTATTCATAATGATAGTAGGAGGCTTGGT
AGGTTTAAGAATAGTTTTTGCTGTACTTTCTATAGTGAATAGAGTTAGGCAGGGATATTCACCATTATCG
TTTCAGACCCACCTCCCAACCCCGAGGGGACCCATGCATTGCATCTCAATTAGTCAGCAACCAGGTGTGG
AAAGTCCCCAGGCTCCCCAGCAGGCAGAAGTATGCAAAGCATGCGTCTCAATTAGTCAGCAACCATAGTC
CCGCCCCTAACTCCGCCCATCCCGCCCCTAACTCCGCCCAGTTCCGCCCATTCTCCGCCCCATGGCTGAC
TAATTTTTTTTATTTATGCAGAGGCCGAGGCCGCCTCGGCCTCTGAGCTATTCCAGAAGTAGTGAGGAGG
CTTTTTTGGAGGCCTAGGCTTTTGCAAAAAGCTTTCTAGAGGTACCACCGGAGCTTACCATGACCGAGTA
CAAGCCCACGGTGCGCCTCGCCACCCGCGACGACGTCCCCAGGGCCGTACGCACCCTCGCCGCCGCGTTC
GCCGACTACCCCGCCACGCGCCACACCGTCGATCCGGACCGCCACATCGAGCGGGTCACCGAGCTGCAAG
AACTCTTCCTCACGCGCGTCGGGCTCGACATCGGCAAGGTGTGGGTCGCGGACGACGGCGCCGCCGTGGC
GGTCTGGACCACGCCGGAGAGCGTCGAAGCGGGGGCGGTGTTCGCCGAGATCGGCCCGCGCATGGCCGAG
TTGAGCGGTTCCCGGCTGGCCGCGCAGCAACAGATGGAAGGCCTCCTGGCGCCGCACCGGCCCAAGGAGC
CCGCGTGGTTCCTGGCCACCGTCGGCGTCTCGCCCGACCACCAGGGCAAGGGTCTGGGCAGCGCCGTCGT
GCTCCCCGGAGTGGAGGCGGCCGAGCGCGCCGGGGTGCCCGCCTTCCTGGAGACCTCCGCGCCCCGCAAC
CTCCCCTTCTACGAGCGGCTCGGCTTCACCGTCACCGCCGACGTCGAGGTGCCCGAAGGACCGCGCACCT
GGTGCATGACCCGCAAGCCCGGTGCCAGTTAACGAATTCTAGATCTTGAGACAAATGGCAGTATTCATCC
ACAATTTTAAAAGAAAAGGGGGGATTGGGGGGTACAGTGCAGGGGAAAGAATAGTAGACATAATAGCAAC
AGACATACAAACTAAAGAATTACAAAAACAAATTACAAAAATTCAAAATTTTCGGGTTTATTACAGGGAC
AGCAGAGATCCACTTTGGCGCCGGCTCGAGGCCTGCAGGTGCAAAGATGGATAAAGTTTTAAACAGAGAG
GAATCTTTGCAGCTAATGGACCTTCTAGGTCTTGAAAGGAGTGGGAATTGGCTCCGGTGCCCGTCAGTGG
GCAGAGCGCACATCGCCCACAGTCCCCGAGAAGTTGGGGGGAGGGGTCGGCAATTGAACCGGTGCCTAGA
GAAGGTGGCGCGGGGTAAACTGGGAAAGTGATGTCGTGTACTGGCTCCGCCTTTTTCCCGAGGGTGGGGG
AGAACCGTATATAAGTGCAGTAGTCGCCGTGAACGTTCTTTTTCGCAACGGGTTTGCCGCCAGAACACAG
GTAAGTGCCGTGTGTGGTTCCCGCGGGCCTGGCCTCTTTACGGGTTATGGCCCTTGCGTGCCTTGAATTA
CTTCCACCTGGCTGCAGTACGTGATTCTTGATCCCGAGCTTCGGGTTGGAAGTGGGTGGGAGAGTTCGAG
GCCTTGCGCTTAAGGAGCCCCTTCGCCTCGTGCTTGAGTTGAGGCCTGGCCTGGGCGCTGGGGCCGCCGC
GTGCGAATCTGGTGGCACCTTCGCGCCTGTCTCGCTGCTTTCGATAAGTCTCTAGCCATTTAAAATTTTT
GATGACCTGCTGCGACGCTTTTTTTCTGGCAAGATAGTCTTGTAAATGCGGGCCAAGATCTGCACACTGG
TATTTCGGTTTTTGGGGCCGCGGGCGGCGACGGGGCCCGTGCGTCCCAGCGCACATGTTCGGCGAGGCGG
GGCCTGCGAGCGCGGCCACCGAGAATCGGACGGGGGTAGTCTCAAGCTGGCCGGCCTGCTCTGGTGCCTG
GCCTCGCGCCGCCGTGTATCGCCCCGCCCTGGGCGGCAAGGCTGGCCCGGTCGGCACCAGTTGCGTGAGC
GGAAAGATGGCCGCTTCCCGGCCCTGCTGCAGGGAGCTCAAAATGGAGGACGCGGCGCTCGGGAGAGCGG
GCGGGTGAGTCACCCACACAAAGGAAAAGGGCCTTTCCGTCCTCAGCCGTCGCTTCATGTGACTCCACGG
AGTACCGGGCGCCGTCCAGGCACCTCGATTAGTTCTCGAGCTTTTGGAGTACGTCGTCTTTAGGTTGGGG
GGAGGGGTTTTATGCGATGGAGTTTCCCCACACTGAGTGGGTGGAGACTGAAGTTAGGCCAGCTTGGCAC
TTGATGTAATTCTCCTTGGAATTTGCCCTTTTTGAGTTTGGATCTTGGTTCATTCTCAAGCCTCAGACAG
TGGTTCAAAGTTTTTTTCTTCCATTTCAGGTGTCGTGAGGCTAGCACCGCCACCATGGCCCGGAGGTATG
ATGAGCTGCCGCACTACCCAGGCATCGTGGATGGCCCCGCAGCCCTGGCTAGCTTCCCAGAGACAGTGCC
CGCAGTACCAGGGCCCTATGGCCCGCACCGGCCTCCCCAGCCCCTGCCCCCAGGCTTGGACAGCGACGGC
CTGAAGAGGGAGAAGGATGAGATCTATGGACACCCGCTCTTCCCCCTCTTGGCCCTGGTCTTTGAGAAAT
GTGAACTGGCTACATGCTCTCCCCGTGACGGGGCCGGAGCTGGGCTGGGGACACCCCCTGGAGGTGACGT
CTGCTCCTCTGATTCCTTCAACGAGGACATCGCTGCCTTTGCCAAGCAGGTTCGCTCTGAGAGGCCCCTC
TTCTCCTCCAACCCAGAACTGGACAATCTGATGATCCAGGCCATCCAGGTGCTGCGGTTCCACCTGCTGG
AGCTGGAGAAGGTCCACGACCTGTGCGACAACTTCTGTCACCGCTACATCACCTGCCTCAAGGGAAAGAT
GCCCATCGACCTGGTCATCGAGGATCGGGACGGCGGCTGCAGGGAGGACTTCGAGGACTACCCAGCCTCC
TGCCCCAGCCTCCCAGACCAGAATAATATGTGGATTCGAGACCATGAGGATAGTGGGTCTGTACATTTGG
GGACCCCAGGTCCATCCAGTGGGGGCCTGGCCTCCCAGAGTGGGGACAACTCCAGTGACCAAGGAGACGG
GCTGGACACCAGCGTGGCCTCTCCCAGTTCTGGTGGAGAAGATGAGGACTTGGACCAGGAGCGACGGCGA
AACAAGAAGAGGGGGATCTTCCCCAAGGTGGCCACCAACATCATGCGAGCCTGGTTGTTCCAGCACCTCT
CGCACCCGTACCCCTCGGAGGAGCAGAAGAAACAGCTGGCGCAGGACACGGGGCTCACCATCCTGCAAGT
CAACAACTGGTTCATTAACGCCCGGAGACGCATCGTGCAACCTATGATCGATCAATCCAACCGCACAGGG
CAGGGTGCAGCCTTCAGCCCAGAGGGCCAGCCCATCGGGGGCTATACCGAGACGCAGCCACACGTGGCCG
TCCGGCCTCCGGGATCAGTGGGGATGAGTTTGAACTTGGAAGGAGAATGGCATTATCTATAGTAATGAAC
TAGTCCGTAACTTGAAAGTATTTCGATTTCTTGGCTTTATATATCTTGTGGAAAGGACGACACGCCTTCA
ATACGGGCGCGCATACGCGTTAAGTCGACAATCAACCTCTGGATTACAAAATTTGTGAAAGATTGACTGG
TATTCTTAACTATGTTGCTCCTTTTACGCTATGTGGATACGCTGCTTTAATGCCTTTGTATCATGCTATT
GCTTCCCGTATGGCTTTCATTTTCTCCTCCTTGTATAAATCCTGGTTGCTGTCTCTTTATGAGGAGTTGT
GGCCCGTTGTCAGGCAACGTGGCGTGGTGTGCACTGTGTTTGCTGACGCAACCCCCACTGGTTGGGGCAT
TGCCACCACCTGTCAGCTCCTTTCCGGGACTTTCGCTTTCCCCCTCCCTATTGCCACGGCGGAACTCATC
GCCGCCTGCCTTGCCCGCTGCTGGACAGGGGCTCGGCTGTTGGGCACTGACAATTCCGTGGTGTTGTCGG
GGAAATCATCGTCCTTTCCTTGGCTGCTCGCCTGTGTTGCCACCTGGATTCTGCGCGGGACGTCCTTCTG
CTACGTCCCTTCGGCCCTCAATCCAGCGGACCTTCCTTCCCGCGGCCTGCTGCCGGCTCTGCGGCCTCTT
CCGCGTCTTCGCCTTCGCCCTCAGACGAGTCGGATCTCCCTTTGGGCCGCCTCCCCGCGTCGACTTTAAG
ACCAATGACTTACAAGGCAGCTGTAGATCTTAGCCACTTTTTAAAAGAAAAGGGGGGACTGGAAGGGCTA
ATTCACTCCCAACGAAGACAAGATCTGCTTTTTGCTTGTACTGGGTCTCTCTGGTTAGACCAGATCTGAG
CCTGGGAGCTCTCTGGCTAACTAGGGAACCCACTGCTTAAGCCTCAATAAAGCTTGCCTTGAGTGCTTCA
AGTAGTGTGTGCCCGTCTGTTGTGTGACTCTGGTAACTAGAGATCCCTCAGACCCTTTTAGTCAGTGTGG
AAAATCTCTAGCAGTACGTATAGTAGTTCATGTCATCTTATTATTCAGTATTTATAACTTGCAAAGAAAT
GAATATCAGAGAGTGAGAGGAACTTGTTTATTGCAGCTTATAATGGTTACAAATAAAGCAATAGCATCAC
AAATTTCACAAATAAAGCATTTTTTTCACTGCATTCTAGTTGTGGTTTGTCCAAACTCATCAATGTATCT
TATCATGTCTGGCTCTAGCTATCCCGCCCCTAACTCCGCCCATCCCGCCCCTAACTCCGCCCAGTTCCGC
CCATTCTCCGCCCCATGGCTGACTAATTTTTTTTATTTATGCAGAGGCCGAGGCCGCCTCGGCCTCTGAG
CTATTCCAGAAGTAGTGAGGAGGCTTTTTTGGAGGCCTAGGGACGTACCCAATTCGCCCTATAGTGAGTC
GTATTACGCGCGCTCACTGGCCGTCGTTTTACAACGTCGTGACTGGGAAAACCCTGGCGTTACCCAACTT
AATCGCCTTGCAGCACATCCCCCTTTCGCCAGCTGGCGTAATAGCGAAGAGGCCCGCACCGATCGCCCTT
CCCAACAGTTGCGCAGCCTGAATGGCGAATGGG
[124 nt withheld, positions 6824-6947]
C
[91 nt withheld, positions 6949-7039]
A
[49 nt withheld, positions 7041-7089]
CCTTTGACGTTGGAGTCCACGTTCTTT
[37 nt withheld, positions 7117-7153]
ACCCTATCTCGGTCTATTCTTTTGATTTATAAGGGATTTTGCCGATTTCGGCCTATTGGTTAAAAAATGA
GCTGATTTAACAAAAATTTAACGCGAATTTTAACAAAATATTAACGCTTACAATTTAGGTGGCACTTTTC
GGGGAAATGTGCGCGGAACCCCTATTTGTTTATTTTTCTAAATACATTCAAATATGTATCCGCTCATGAG
ACAATAACCCTGATAAATGCTTCAATAATATTGAAAAAGGAAGAGTATGAGTATTCAACATTTCCGTGTC
GCCCTTATTCCCTTTTTTGCGGCATTTTGCCTTCCTGTTTTTGCTCACCCAGAAACGCTGGTGAAAGTAA
AAGATGCTGAAGATCAGTTGGGTGCACGAGTGGGTTACATCGAACTGGATCTCAACAGCGGTAAGATCCT
TGAGAGTTTTCGCCCCGAAGAACGTTTTCCAATGATGAGCACTTTTAAAGTTCTGCTATGTGGCGCGGTA
TTATCCCGTATTGACGCCGGGCAAGAGCAACTCGGTCGCCGCATACACTATTCTCAGAATGACTTGGTTG
AGTACTCACCAGTCACAGAAAAGCATCTTACGGATGGCATGACAGTAAGAGAATTATGCAGTGCTGCCAT
AACCATGAGTGATAACACTGCGGCCAACTTACTTCTGACAACGATCGGAGGACCGAAGGAGCTAACCGCT
TTTTTGCACAACATGGGGGATCATGTAACTCGCCTTGATCGTTGGGAACCGGAGCTGAATGAAGCCATAC
CAAACGACGAGCGTGACACCACGATGCCTGTAGCAATGGCAACAACGTTGCGCAAACTATTAACTGGCGA
ACTACTTACTCTAGCTTCCCGGCAACAATTAATAGACTGGATGGAGGCGGATAAAGTTGCAGGACCACTT
CTGCGCTCGGCCCTTCCGGCTGGCTGGTTTATTGCTGATAAATCTGGAGCCGGTGAGCGTGGGTCTCGCG
GTATCATTGCAGCACTGGGGCCAGATGGTAAGCCCTCCCGTATCGTAGTTATCTACACGACGGGGAGTCA
GGCAACTATGGATGAACGAAATAGACAGATCGCTGAGATAGGTGCCTCACTGATTAAGCATTGGTAACTG
TCAGACCAAGTTTACTCATATATACTTTAGATTGATTTAAAACTTCATTTTTAATTTAAAAGGATCTAGG
TGAAGATCCTTTTTGATAATCTCATGACCAAAATCCCTTAACGTGAGTTTTCGTTCCACTGAGCGTCAGA
CCCCGTAGAAAAGATCAAAGGATCTTCTTGAGATCCTTTTTTTCTGCGCGTAATCTGCTGCTTGCAAACA
AAAAAACCACCGCTACCAGCGGTGGTTTGTTTGCCGGATCAAGAGCTACCAACTCTTTTTCCGAAGGTAA
CTGGCTTCAGCAGAGCGCAGATACCAAATACTGTTCTTCTAGTGTAGCCGTAGTTAGGCCACCACTTCAA
GAACTCTGTAGCACCGCCTACATACCTCGCTCTGCTAATCCTGTTACCAGTGGCTGCTGCCAGTGGCGAT
AAGTCGTGTCTTACCGGGTTGGACTCAAGACGATAGTTACCGGATAAGGCGCAGCGGTCGGGCTGAACGG
GGGGTTCGTGCACACAGCCCAGCTTGGAGCGAACGACCTACACCGAACTGAGATACCTACAGCGTGAGCT
ATGAGAAAGCGCCACGCTTCCCGAAGGGAGAAAGGCGGACAGGTATCCGGTAAGCGGCAGGGTCGGAACA
GGAGAGCGCACGAGGGAGCTTCCAGGGGGAAACGCCTGGTATCTTTATAGTCCTGTCGGGTTTCGCCACC
TCTGACTTGAGCGTCGATTTTTGTGATGCTCGTCAGGGGGGCGGAGCCTATGGAAAAACGCCAGCAACGC
GGCCTTTTTACGGTTCCTGGCCTTTTGCTGGCCTTTTGCTCACATGTTCTTTCCTGCGTTATCCCCTGAT
TCTGTGGATAACCGTATTACCGCCTTTGAGTGAGCTGATACCGCTCGCCGCAGCCGAACGACCGAGCGCA
GCGAGTCAGTGAGCGAGGAAGCGGAAGAGCGCCCAATACGCAAACCGCCTCTCCCCGCGCGTTGGCCGAT
TCATTAATGCAGCTGGCACGACAGGTTTCCCGACTGGAAAGCGGGCAGTGAGCGCAACGCAATTAATGTG
AGTTAGCTCACTCATTAGGCACCCCAGGCTTTACACTTTATGCTTCCGGCTCGTATGTTGTGTGGAATTG
TGAGCGGATAACAATTTCACACAGGAAACAGCTATGACCATGATTACGCCAAGCGCGCAATTAACCCTCA
CTAAAGGGAACAAAAGCTGGAGCTGCAAGC
