>Addgene plasmid #143592 | TFORF2581 | depositor partial sequence | sequence record 282906 | Insert
ACCGCCACCATGGCCCGGAGGTATGATGAGCTGCCGCACTACCCAGGCATCGTGGATGGCCCCGCAGCCC
TGGCTAGCTTCCCAGAGACAGTGCCCGCAGTACCAGGGCCCTATGGCCCGCACCGGCCTCCCCAGCCCCT
GCCCCCAGGCTTGGACAGCGACGGCCTGAAGAGGGAGAAGGATGAGATCTATGGACACCCGCTCTTCCCC
CTCTTGGCCCTGGTCTTTGAGAAATGTGAACTGGCTACATGCTCTCCCCGTGACGGGGCCGGAGCTGGGC
TGGGGACACCCCCTGGAGGTGACGTCTGCTCCTCTGATTCCTTCAACGAGGACATCGCTGCCTTTGCCAA
GCAGGTTCGCTCTGAGAGGCCCCTCTTCTCCTCCAACCCAGAACTGGACAATCTGATGATCCAGGCCATC
CAGGTGCTGCGGTTCCACCTGCTGGAGCTGGAGAAGGTCCACGACCTGTGCGACAACTTCTGTCACCGCT
ACATCACCTGCCTCAAGGGAAAGATGCCCATCGACCTGGTCATCGAGGATCGGGACGGCGGCTGCAGGGA
GGACTTCGAGGACTACCCAGCCTCCTGCCCCAGCCTCCCAGACCAGAATAATATGTGGATTCGAGACCAT
GAGGATAGTGGGTCTGTACATTTGGGGACCCCAGGTCCATCCAGTGGGGGCCTGGCCTCCCAGAGTGGGG
ACAACTCCAGTGACCAAGGAGACGGGCTGGACACCAGCGTGGCCTCTCCCAGTTCTGGTGGAGAAGATGA
GGACTTGGACCAGGAGCGACGGCGAAACAAGAAGAGGGGGATCTTCCCCAAGGTGGCCACCAACATCATG
CGAGCCTGGTTGTTCCAGCACCTCTCGCACCCGTACCCCTCGGAGGAGCAGAAGAAACAGCTGGCGCAGG
ACACGGGGCTCACCATCCTGCAAGTCAACAACTGGTTCATTAACGCCCGGAGACGCATCGTGCAACCTAT
GATCGATCAATCCAACCGCACAGGGCAGGGTGCAGCCTTCAGCCCAGAGGGCCAGCCCATCGGGGGCTAT
ACCGAGACGCAGCCACACGTGGCCGTCCGGCCTCCGGGATCAGTGGGGATGAGTTTGAACTTGGAAGGAG
AATGGCATTATCTATAGTAATGAACTAGTCCGTAACTTGAAAGTATTTCGATTTCTTGGCTTTATATATC
TTGTGGAAAGGACGACACGCCTTCAATACGGGCGCGCAT
