>Addgene plasmid #143592 | TFORF2581 | depositor partial sequence | sequence record 282907 | Barcode
CACGCCTTCAATACGGGCGCGCAT
